Addgene plasmid #176577: pET29b-mVenus-dspB(E184Q W330Y)-6xHis
Purpose: Plasmid for overexpression of recombinant His-tagged fusion protein mVenus-DspB(E184Q W330Y), used as a non-binding control for detection of biofilm polysaccharide PNAG.
Depositing lab: Mark Nitz. Depositing organization: University of Toronto. Publication: Applications of an inactive Dispersin B probe to monitor biofilm polysaccharide production. Eddenden A, Nitz M. Methods Enzymol. 2022;665:209-231. doi: 10.1016/bs.mie.2021.11.006. Epub 2021 Dec 7. PubMed 35379435.
Backbone
  Vector backbone: pET29b
  Backbone size w/o insert (bp): 5313
  Total vector size (bp): 7152
  Vector type: Bacterial Expression
Growth in bacteria
  Bacterial resistance: Kanamycin, 50 μg/mL
  Growth temperature: 37°C
  Growth strain: DH5alpha
  Copy number: Low Copy
Gene/Insert
  Gene/Insert name: Dispersin B (alt name: DspB)
  Species: Aggregatibacter actinomycetemcomitans
  Insert size (bp): 1839
  Mutation: E184Q W330Y
  GenBank ID: AY228551.1
  Promoter: T7
  Tag / fusion protein: mVenus (N terminal on insert); Hexahistidine tag (C terminal on insert)
  Cloning method: Gibson Cloning
  Sequencing primers: 5′ TAATACGACTCACTATAGGG; 3′ GCTAGTTATTGCTCAGCGG
Resource information
  A portion of this plasmid was derived from a plasmid made by: Dr. Narayanan Ramasubbu Rutgers School of Dental Medicine
Terms and licenses: Academic/Nonprofit Terms; Industry Terms: Not Available to Industry
How to cite: pET29b-mVenus-dspB(E184Q W330Y)-6xHis was a gift from Mark Nitz (Addgene plasmid # 176577 ; http://n2t.net/addgene:176577 ; RRID:Addgene_176577)
