[The description below was written by a language model from this plasmid's Addgene catalogue record and pLannotate feature annotations shown in this document.]
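Description:
pET29b-mVenus-dspB(E184Q W330Y)-6xHis is a bacterial expression plasmid built on the pET29b backbone for overproducing a fluorescent fusion protein in E. coli. It is selected with kanamycin through an aminoglycoside phosphotransferase (KanR) gene and replicates from a pBR322-type ColE1 origin. The adjacent rop gene and bom region are consistent with the catalogue's low-copy designation. An f1 origin is also present, along with short tetracycline-resistance fragments that are backbone remnants rather than functional markers.

The expression cassette follows the standard pET arrangement. A T7 promoter is followed immediately by a lac operator and a T7 gene 10 ribosome binding site, the cassette ends at a T7 terminator, and lacI is carried on the plasmid. Transcription therefore depends on a host that supplies T7 RNA polymerase and is held off by the lac repressor until it is induced with IPTG or lactose. The open reading frame begins with mVenus, a monomeric yellow fluorescent protein, fused to the N-terminus of Dispersin B (DspB) from Aggregatibacter actinomycetemcomitans, and ends in a hexahistidine tag for affinity purification. The automated annotation does not label the dspB segment itself, but the unannotated stretch between mVenus and the first His-tag hit fits its position. A second His-tag match further downstream probably belongs to the vector's own tag region.

DspB is a glycoside hydrolase that acts on the biofilm exopolysaccharide PNAG. This version carries the E184Q and W330Y substitutions. According to the record, the resulting fusion protein serves as a non-binding control in fluorescence-based detection of PNAG in biofilms. It is presumably used alongside an inactive, PNAG-binding Dispersin B probe to distinguish specific from non-specific signal.
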