Features (pLannotate 1.2.2; 20 found; start..end, strand, type, name):
     12..440     +  rep_origin     f1 ori (sequence partly withheld): f1 bacteriophage origin of replication; arrow indicates direction of (+) strand synthesis
    493..550     +  promoter       AmpR promoter (fragment): bla
    559..1374    -  CDS            KanR: aminoglycoside phosphotransferase; aph(3')-Ia; confers resistance to kanamycin in bacteria or G418 (Geneticin®) in eukaryotes
   1496..2084    +  rep_origin     ori: high-copy-number ColE1/pMB1/pBR322/pUC origin of replication
   2270..2409    -  misc_feature   bom: basis of mobility region from pBR322
   2511..2702    -  CDS            rop: Rop protein, which maintains plasmids at low copy number; rop
   2719..3099    +  CDS            YPB1_ECOLX: Protein predicted: Swiss-Prot protein existence level 4. From Escherichia coli.
   3171..3462    -  CDS            TcR (fragment): tetracycline efflux protein; tet; confers resistance to tetracycline
   3477..3498    -  protein_bind   CAP binding site: CAP binding activates transcription in the presence of cAMP. E. coli catabolite activator protein
   3511..4593    -  CDS            lacI: lac repressor; lacI; The lac repressor binds to the lac operator to inhibit transcription in E. coli. This inhibition can be relieved by adding lactose or isopropyl-β-D-thiogalactopyranoside (IPTG).
   4594..4671    -  promoter       lacI promoter: lacI
   4679..4958    -  CDS            TcR (fragment): tetracycline efflux protein; tet; confers resistance to tetracycline
   4984..5002    +  promoter       T7 promoter: promoter for bacteriophage T7 RNA polymerase
   5003..5027    +  protein_bind   lac operator: The lac repressor binds to the lac operator to inhibit transcription in E. coli. This inhibition can be relieved by adding lactose or isopropyl-β-D-thiogalactopyranoside (IPTG). lac repressor encoded by lacI
   5042..5064    +  RBS            RBS: efficient ribosome binding site from bacteriophage T7 gene 10 (Olins and Rangwala, 1989)
   5072..5788    +  CDS            mVenus: mVenus is a basic (constitutively fluorescent) yellow fluorescent protein published in 2006, derived from Aequorea victoria. It is reported to be a rapidly-maturing monomer with moderate acid sensitivity.
   6890..6907    +  CDS            9xHis (fragment): 9xHis affinity tag
   6991..7008    +  CDS            9xHis (fragment): 9xHis affinity tag
   7018..7067    +  CDS            SET1 (fragment): solubility-enhancement tag derived from T7 phage gene 10B
   7075..7122    +  terminator     T7 terminator: transcription terminator for bacteriophage T7 RNA polymerase
>Addgene plasmid #176577 | pET29b-mVenus-dspB(E184Q W330Y)-6xHis | addgene full sequence | sequence record 348269 | Addgene NGS Result
TGGCGAATGGG
[124 nt withheld, positions 12-135]
C
[91 nt withheld, positions 137-227]
A
[49 nt withheld, positions 229-277]
CCTTTGACGTTGGAGTCCACGTTCTTT
[37 nt withheld, positions 305-341]
ACCCTATCTCGGTCTATTCTTTTGATTTATAAGGGATTTTGCCGATTTCGGCCTATTGGTTAAAAAATGA
GCTGATTTAACAAAAATTTAACGCGAATTTTAACAAAATATTAACGCTTACAATTTAGGTGGCACTTTTC
GGGGAAATGTGCGCGGAACCCCTATTTGTTTATTTTTCTAAATACATTCAAATATGTATCCGCTCATGAA
TTAATTCTTAGAAAAACTCATCGAGCATCAAATGAAACTGCAATTTATTCATATCAGGATTATCAATACC
ATATTTTTGAAAAAGCCGTTTCTGTAATGAAGGAGAAAACTCACCGAGGCAGTTCCATAGGATGGCAAGA
TCCTGGTATCGGTCTGCGATTCCGACTCGTCCAACATCAATACAACCTATTAATTTCCCCTCGTCAAAAA
TAAGGTTATCAAGTGAGAAATCACCATGAGTGACGACTGAATCCGGTGAGAATGGCAAAAGTTTATGCAT
TTCTTTCCAGACTTGTTCAACAGGCCAGCCATTACGCTCGTCATCAAAATCACTCGCATCAACCAAACCG
TTATTCATTCGTGATTGCGCCTGAGCGAGACGAAATACGCGATCGCTGTTAAAAGGACAATTACAAACAG
GAATCGAATGCAACCGGCGCAGGAACACTGCCAGCGCATCAACAATATTTTCACCTGAATCAGGATATTC
TTCTAATACCTGGAATGCTGTTTTCCCGGGGATCGCAGTGGTGAGTAACCATGCATCATCAGGAGTACGG
ATAAAATGCTTGATGGTCGGAAGAGGCATAAATTCCGTCAGCCAGTTTAGTCTGACCATCTCATCTGTAA
CATCATTGGCAACGCTACCTTTGCCATGTTTCAGAAACAACTCTGGCGCATCGGGCTTCCCATACAATCG
ATAGATTGTCGCACCTGATTGCCCGACATTATCGCGAGCCCATTTATACCCATATAAATCAGCATCCATG
TTGGAATTTAATCGCGGCCTAGAGCAAGACGTTTCCCGTTGAATATGGCTCATAACACCCCTTGTATTAC
TGTTTATGTAAGCAGACAGTTTTATTGTTCATGACCAAAATCCCTTAACGTGAGTTTTCGTTCCACTGAG
CGTCAGACCCCGTAGAAAAGATCAAAGGATCTTCTTGAGATCCTTTTTTTCTGCGCGTAATCTGCTGCTT
GCAAACAAAAAAACCACCGCTACCAGCGGTGGTTTGTTTGCCGGATCAAGAGCTACCAACTCTTTTTCCG
AAGGTAACTGGCTTCAGCAGAGCGCAGATACCAAATACTGTCCTTCTAGTGTAGCCGTAGTTAGGCCACC
ACTTCAAGAACTCTGTAGCACCGCCTACATACCTCGCTCTGCTAATCCTGTTACCAGTGGCTGCTGCCAG
TGGCGATAAGTCGTGTCTTACCGGGTTGGACTCAAGACGATAGTTACCGGATAAGGCGCAGCGGTCGGGC
TGAACGGGGGGTTCGTGCACACAGCCCAGCTTGGAGCGAACGACCTACACCGAACTGAGATACCTACAGC
GTGAGCTATGAGAAAGCGCCACGCTTCCCGAAGGGAGAAAGGCGGACAGGTATCCGGTAAGCGGCAGGGT
CGGAACAGGAGAGCGCACGAGGGAGCTTCCAGGGGGAAACGCCTGGTATCTTTATAGTCCTGTCGGGTTT
CGCCACCTCTGACTTGAGCGTCGATTTTTGTGATGCTCGTCAGGGGGGCGGAGCCTATGGAAAAACGCCA
GCAACGCGGCCTTTTTACGGTTCCTGGCCTTTTGCTGGCCTTTTGCTCACATGTTCTTTCCTGCGTTATC
CCCTGATTCTGTGGATAACCGTATTACCGCCTTTGAGTGAGCTGATACCGCTCGCCGCAGCCGAACGACC
GAGCGCAGCGAGTCAGTGAGCGAGGAAGCGGAAGAGCGCCTGATGCGGTATTTTCTCCTTACGCATCTGT
GCGGTATTTCACACCGCAATGGTGCACTCTCAGTACAATCTGCTCTGATGCCGCATAGTTAAGCCAGTAT
ACACTCCGCTATCGCTACGTGACTGGGTCATGGCTGCGCCCCGACACCCGCCAACACCCGCTGACGCGCC
CTGACGGGCTTGTCTGCTCCCGGCATCCGCTTACAGACAAGCTGTGACCGTCTCCGGGAGCTGCATGTGT
CAGAGGTTTTCACCGTCATCACCGAAACGCGCGAGGCAGCTGCGGTAAAGCTCATCAGCGTGGTCGTGAA
GCGATTCACAGATGTCTGCCTGTTCATCCGCGTCCAGCTCGTTGAGTTTCTCCAGAAGCGTTAATGTCTG
GCTTCTGATAAAGCGGGCCATGTTAAGGGCGGTTTTTTCCTGTTTGGTCACTGATGCCTCCGTGTAAGGG
GGATTTCTGTTCATGGGGGTAATGATACCGATGAAACGAGAGAGGATGCTCACGATACGGGTTACTGATG
ATGAACATGCCCGGTTACTGGAACGTTGTGAGGGTAAACAACTGGCGGTATGGATGCGGCGGGACCAGAG
AAAAATCACTCAGGGTCAATGCCAGCGCTTCGTTAATACAGATGTAGGTGTTCCACAGGGTAGCCAGCAG
CATCCTGCGATGCAGATCCGGAACATAATGGTGCAGGGCGCTGACTTCCGCGTTTCCAGACTTTACGAAA
CACGGAAACCGAAGACCATTCATGTTGTTGCTCAGGTCGCAGACGTTTTGCAGCAGCAGTCGCTTCACGT
TCGCTCGCGTATCGGTGATTCATTCTGCTAACCAGTAAGGCAACCCCGCCAGCCTAGCCGGGTCCTCAAC
GACAGGAGCACGATCATGCGCACCCGTGGGGCCGCCATGCCGGCGATAATGGCCTGCTTCTCGCCGAAAC
GTTTGGTGGCGGGACCAGTGACGAAGGCTTGAGCGAGGGCGTGCAAGATTCCGAATACCGCAAGCGACAG
GCCGATCATCGTCGCGCTCCAGCGAAAGCGGTCCTCGCCGAAAATGACCCAGAGCGCTGCCGGCACCTGT
CCTACGAGTTGCATGATAAAGAAGACAGTCATAAGTGCGGCGACGATAGTCATGCCCCGCGCCCACCGGA
AGGAGCTGACTGGGTTGAAGGCTCTCAAGGGCATCGGTCGAGATCCCGGTGCCTAATGAGTGAGCTAACT
TACATTAATTGCGTTGCGCTCACTGCCCGCTTTCCAGTCGGGAAACCTGTCGTGCCAGCTGCATTAATGA
ATCGGCCAACGCGCGGGGAGAGGCGGTTTGCGTATTGGGCGCCAGGGTGGTTTTTCTTTTCACCAGTGAG
ACGGGCAACAGCTGATTGCCCTTCACCGCCTGGCCCTGAGAGAGTTGCAGCAAGCGGTCCACGCTGGTTT
GCCCCAGCAGGCGAAAATCCTGTTTGATGGTGGTTAACGGCGGGATATAACATGAGCTGTCTTCGGTATC
GTCGTATCCCACTACCGAGATGTCCGCACCAACGCGCAGCCCGGACTCGGTAATGGCGCGCATTGCGCCC
AGCGCCATCTGATCGTTGGCAACCAGCATCGCAGTGGGAACGATGCCCTCATTCAGCATTTGCATGGTTT
GTTGAAAACCGGACATGGCACTCCAGTCGCCTTCCCGTTCCGCTATCGGCTGAATTTGATTGCGAGTGAG
ATATTTATGCCAGCCAGCCAGACGCAGACGCGCCGAGACAGAACTTAATGGGCCCGCTAACAGCGCGATT
TGCTGGTGACCCAATGCGACCAGATGCTCCACGCCCAGTCGCGTACCGTCTTCATGGGAGAAAATAATAC
TGTTGATGGGTGTCTGGTCAGAGACATCAAGAAATAACGCCGGAACATTAGTGCAGGCAGCTTCCACAGC
AATGGCATCCTGGTCATCCAGCGGATAGTTAATGATCAGCCCACTGACGCGTTGCGCGAGAAGATTGTGC
ACCGCCGCTTTACAGGCTTCGACGCCGCTTCGTTCTACCATCGACACCACCACGCTGGCACCCAGTTGAT
CGGCGCGAGATTTAATCGCCGCGACAATTTGCGACGGCGCGTGCAGGGCCAGACTGGAGGTGGCAACGCC
AATCAGCAACGACTGTTTGCCCGCCAGTTGTTGTGCCACGCGGTTGGGAATGTAATTCAGCTCCGCCATC
GCCGCTTCCACTTTTTCCCGCGTTTTCGCAGAAACGTGGCTGGCCTGGTTCACCACGCGGGAAACGGTCT
GATAAGAGACACCGGCATACTCTGCGACATCGTATAACGTTACTGGTTTCACATTCACCACCCTGAATTG
ACTCTCTTCCGGGCGCTATCATGCCATACCGCGAAAGGTTTTGCGCCATTCGATGGTGTCCGGGATCTCG
ACGCTCTCCCTTATGCGACTCCTGCATTAGGAAGCAGCCCAGTAGTAGGTTGAGGCCGTTGAGCACCGCC
GCCGCAAGGAATGGTGCATGCAAGGAGATGGCGCCCAACAGTCCCCCGGCCACGGGGCCTGCCACCATAC
CCACGCCGAAACAAGCGCTCATGAGCCCGAAGTGGCGAGCCCGATCTTCCCCATCGGTGATGTCGGCGAT
ATAGGCGCCAGCAACCGCACCTGTGGCGCCGGTGATGCCGGCCACGATGCGTCCGGCGTAGAGGATCGAG
ATCGATCTCGATCCCGCGAAATTAATACGACTCACTATAGGGGAATTGTGAGCGGATAACAATTCCCCTC
TAGAAATAATTTTGTTTAACTTTAAGAAGGAGATATACATATGGTGAGCAAGGGCGAGGAGCTGTTCACC
GGGGTGGTGCCCATCCTGGTCGAGCTGGACGGCGACGTAAACGGCCACAAGTTCAGCGTGTCCGGCGAGG
GCGAGGGCGATGCCACCTACGGCAAGCTGACCCTGAAGTTGATCTGCACCACCGGCAAGCTGCCCGTGCC
CTGGCCCACCCTCGTGACCACCCTCGGCTACGGCCTGCAGTGCTTCGCCCGCTACCCCGACCACATGAAG
CAGCACGACTTCTTCAAGTCCGCCATGCCCGAAGGCTACGTCCAGGAGCGCACCATCTTCTTCAAGGACG
ACGGCAACTACAAGACCCGCGCCGAGGTGAAGTTCGATGGCGACACCCTGGTGAACCGCATCGAGCTGAA
GGGCATCGACTTCAAGGAGGACGGCAACATCCTGGGGCACAAGCTGGAGTACAACTACAACAGCCACAAC
GTCTATATCACCGCCGACAAGCAGAAGAACGGCATCAAGGCAAACTTCAAGATCCGCCACAACATCGAGG
ACGGCGGCGTGCAGCTCGCCGACCACTACCAGCAGAACACCCCCATCGGCGACGGCCCCGTGCTGCTGCC
CGACAACCACTACCTGAGCTACCAGTCCAAACTGAGCAAAGACCCCAACGAGAAGCGCGATCACATGGTC
CTGCTGGAGTTCGTGACCGCCGCCGGGATCACTCTCGGCATGGACGAGCTGTACAAGAGCGGCGGTGGCA
GCAAAAATTGTTGCGTAAAAGGCAATTCCATATATCCGCAAAAAACAAGTACCAAGCAGACCGGATTAAT
GCTGGACATCGCCCGACATTTTTATTCACCCGAGGTGATTAAATCCTTTATTGATACCATCAGCCTTTCC
GGCGGTAATTTTCTGCACCTGCATTTTTCCGACCATGAAAACTATGCGATAGAAAGCCATTTACTTAATC
AACGTGCGGAAAATGCCGTGCAGGGCAAAGACGGTATTTATATTAATCCTTATACCGGAAAGCCATTCTT
GAGTTATCGGCAACTTGACGATATCAAAGCCTATGCTAAGGCAAAAGGCATTGAGTTGATTCCCGAACTT
GACAGCCCGAATCACATGACGGCGATCTTTAAACTGGTGCAAAAAGACAGAGGGGTCAAGTACCTTCAAG
GATTAAAATCACGCCAGGTAGATGATGAAATTGATATTACTAATGCTGACAGTATTACTTTTATGCAATC
TTTAATGAGTGAGGTTATTGATATTTTTGGCGACACGAGTCAGCATTTTCATATTGGTGGCGATCAATTT
GGTTATTCTGTGGAAAGTAATCATGAGTTTATTACGTATGCCAATAAACTATCCTACTTTTTAGAGAAAA
AAGGGTTGAAAACCCGAATGTGGAATGACGGATTAATTAAAAATACTTTTGAGCAAATCAACCCGAATAT
TGAAATTACTTATTGGAGCTATGATGGCGATACGCAGGACAAAAATGAAGCTGCCGAGCGCCGTGATATG
CGGGTCAGTTTGCCGGAGTTGCTGGCGAAAGGCTTTACTGTCCTGAACTATAATTCCTATTATCTTTACA
TTGTTCCGAAAGCTTCACCAACCTTCTCGCAAGATGCCGCCTTTGCCGCCAAAGATGTTATAAAAAATTG
GGATCTTGGTGTTTGGGATGGACGAAACACCAAAAACCGCGTACAAAATACTCATGAAATAGCCGGCGCA
GCATTATCGATCTACGGAGAAGATGCAAAAGCGCTGAAAGACGAAACAATTCAGAAAAACACGAAAAGTT
TATTGGAAGCGGTGATTCATAAGACGAATGGGGATGAGCACCACCACCACCACCACTAGGTACCCTGGTG
CCACGCGGTTCCATGGCGATATCGGATCCGAATTCGAGCTCCGTCGACAAGCTTGCGGCCGCACTCGAGC
ACCACCACCACCACCACTGAGATCCGGCTGCTAACAAAGCCCGAAAGGAAGCTGAGTTGGCTGCTGCCAC
CGCTGAGCAATAACTAGCATAACCCCTTGGGGCCTCTAAACGGGTCTTGAGGGGTTTTTTGCTGAAAGGA
GGAACTATATCCGGAT
